>Addgene plasmid #73473 | RabV CVS-N2c(deltaG)-FlpO | depositor full sequence | sequence record 135701 | RabV CVS-N2c(deltaG)-FlpO sequence 15342 bps
ACGCTTAACAACAAAACCAGAGAAGAAAAAGACAGCGTCAATTGCAAAGCAAAAATGTAACACCCCTACA
ATGGATGCCGACAAGATTGTGTTCAAAGTCAATAATCAGGTGGTCTCTTTGAAGCCTGAGATTATCGTGG
ATCAATATGAGTACAAGTACCCTGCCATCAAGGATTTGAAAAAGCCTTGTATCACCCTAGGGAAAGCCCC
CGACTTGAACAAAGCATACAAATCAGTTTTATCAGGCATGAATGCCGCCAAACTTGATCCGGATGATGTA
TGCTCCTACTTGGCAGCAGCAATGCAGTTCTTTGAGGGGACATGTCCGGAAGACTGGACCAGCTATGGAA
TCCTGATTGCACGAAAAGGAGATAGGATCACCCCAAACTCTCTAGTGGAGATAAAGCGTACTGATGTAGA
AGGGAATTGGGCTCTGACAGGAGGCATGGAATTGACAAGGGACCCCACTGTCTCTGAACATGCATCTTTA
GTCGGTCTTCTCCTGAGTCTGTACAGGTTGAGCAAAATATCAGGACAGAACACTGGTAACTATAAGACAA
ACATTGCAGATAGGATAGAGCAGATTTTCGAGACAGCACCTTTTGTTAAGATCGTGGAACACCATACCCT
AATGACAACTCACAAGATGTGTGCTAATTGGAGTACTATACCGAACTTCAGATTTTTGGCCGGAACCTAC
GACATGTTTTTCTCACGGATTGAGCATCTATATTCGGCAATCAGAGTGGGCACAGTCGTCACCGCTTATG
AAGACTGCTCAGGACTGGTATCGTTTACAGGGTTCATAAAGCAGATCAATCTCACCGCAAGGGAAGCAAT
ACTATATTTCTTCCACAAGAACTTTGAGGAAGAGATAAGAAGAATGTTCGAGCCAGGGCAAGAGACAGCT
GTTCCTCACTCTTATTTCATCCACTTCCGTTCACTAGGCTTGAGTGGGAAGTCTCCTTATTCATCGAATG
CTGTCGGTCATGTGTTCAATCTCATTCACTTTGTTGGATGCTACATGGGTCAAGTCAGATCTCTAAATGC
GACGGTTATTGCTGCGTGTGCCCCTCATGAGATGTCTGTTCTAGGGGGCTATTTGGGAGAGGAATTCTTC
GGAAAAGGGACATTTGAAAGAAGGTTCTTCAGAGACGAGAAAGAACTTCAAGAATATGAGGCGGCTGAAC
TAACAAAGTCCGACGTGGCACTGGCAGATGACGGAACCGTCAACTCTGATGACGAGGACTATTTCTCTGG
TGAAACCAGAAGTCCAGAAGCTGTCTATACTCGAATCATGATGAATGGAGGTCGACTGAAGAGATCTCAT
ATACGGAGATATGTCTCAGTCAGTTCCAATCATCAAGCCCGTCCAAACTCATTCGCCGAATTTTTAAACA
AGACGTATTCGAATGACTCATAAGGAGTTGATTGACAGGGTGCCAGAAATCTATAGATTGTATATATCCA
TCATGAAAAAAACTAACACTCCTCCTTTCAAACCATCCCAAATATGAGCAAGATCTTTGTTAATCCGAGT
GCAATCAGAGCCGGTCTGGCCGATCTTGAGATGGCCGAAGAGACTGTTGATCTGATCAACAGAAACATAG
AAGACAATCAGGCTCATCTCCAGGGAGAACCCATAGAAGTGGACAACCTCCCTGAGGACATGAAGCGACT
TCACCTGGACGATGAAAAATCGTCCAACCTTGGTGAGATGGTTAGGGTGGGAGAAGGCAAGTATCGAGAG
GACTTTCAGATGGATGAGGGAGAGGACCCCAACCTCCTGTTCCAATCGTACCTGGATAATGTTGGAGTCC
AAATAGTCAGACAAATGAGGTCAGGAGAGAGATTCCTCAAGATATGGTCACAGACCGTAGAGGAAATTGT
ATCCTATGTCACGGTCAACTTTCCTAACCCTCCAAGAAGGTCTTCGGAGGATAAATCAACCCAGACTACT
GGCAGAGAGCTCAAGAAGGAGACAACGTCTGCTTTCTCTCAGAGAGAAAGCCAACCTTCGAAAGCTAGGA
TGGTGGCTCAAGTTGCCCCTGGTCCTCCAGCCCTTGAATGGTCAGCCACCAATGAAGAAGATGATCTATC
AGTAGAGGCTGAGATCGCTCATCAGATTGCTGAAAGCTTTTCCAAGAAGTACAAGTTTCCCTCCCGATCT
TCAGGAATATTCTTGTATAATTTTGAGCAACTGAAGATGAACCTTGATGACATAGTTAAAGAGGCAAAAA
ATGTACCGGGCGTGACCCGTCTGGCCCATGATGGATCCAAAATCCCCCTGAGATGCGTACTGGGATGGGT
CGCTTTGGCTAATTCCAAAAAATTCCAATTACTAGTCGAGGCTGACAAGCTAAGCAAAATCATGCAAGAT
GATTTGAATCGCTATACATCCTGCTAACCGAGTTTTCGAACTCAGTCCCTCCAGATAATGAAAACTGAGA
TGTTATGGAGTAGACATGAAAAAAACAGGCAACACCACTGATAAAATGAACGTTCTACGCAAGATAGTGA
AAAAATGTAGGGATGAGGACACTCAAAAGCCCTCTCCTGTGTCAGCCCCTCCGTATGACGATGACCTGTG
GCTTCCACCTCCTGAATATGTCCCGCTGAAAGAACTCACAAGCAAGAAGAACATGAGGAACTTTTGTGTC
AACGGGGAGGTTAAAGCGTGTAGCCCAAATGGTTACTCATTCAGGATTTTGCGGCACATTCTGAGATCAT
TCAACGAGATATACTCTGGGAATCATAGGATGATTGGGTTAGTCAAAATTGTTGTTGGACTAGCTTTATC
AGGAGCTCCAGTACCTGAGGGCATGAACTGGGTATACAAATTGAGGAGAACCCTTATATTCCAGTGGGCT
GATTCCAGGGGCCCTCTTGAAGGGGAGGAGTTAGATTACTCTCAAGAGATCACTTGGGATGATGATACTG
AATTCGTCGGATTGCAAATAAGAGTGAGCGCAAGACAATGTCATATTCAAGGCAGGATCTGGTGTATCAA
CACGAACTCGAGGGCATGTCAACTATGGTCTGACATGTCTCTTCAGACACAAAGGTCTGAAGAGGACAAA
GACTCTTCTCTGCTTCTAGAATAATCAGATTATATCCTGCAAGTGTATCACTTGTTTACCTCTGGAGGAG
AGAGCATACAGGCTTGACTCCGATCCTTGGGAGCAATAGAACAAAAAAACACACGTTATGGTGCCGTTAA
ATCGCTGCATTTTATCAAAGTCAAGTTGATAACCTTTACATTTTGAGCCTCTTGGATGTGAAAAAAACTA
TTAACATCCCTCAAAAGACCCCGGGAAAGCCACCATGAGCCAGTTCGACATCCTGTGCAAGACCCCCCCC
AAGGTGCTGGTGCGGCAGTTCGTGGAGAGATTCGAGAGGCCCAGCGGCGAGAAGATCGCCAGCTGTGCCG
CCGAGCTGACCTACCTGTGCTGGATGATCACCCACAACGGCACCGCCATCAAGAGGGCCACCTTCATGAG
CTACAACACCATCATCAGCAACAGCCTGAGCTTCGACATCGTGAACAAGAGCCTGCAGTTCAAGTACAAG
ACCCAGAAGGCCACCATCCTGGAGGCCAGCCTGAAGAAGCTGATCCCCGCCTGGGAGTTCACCATCATCC
CTTACAACGGCCAGAAGCACCAGAGCGACATCACCGACATCGTGTCCAGCCTGCAGCTGCAGTTCGAGAG
CAGCGAGGAGGCCGACAAGGGCAACAGCCACAGCAAGAAGATGCTGAAGGCCCTGCTGTCCGAGGGCGAG
AGCATCTGGGAGATCACCGAGAAGATCCTGAACAGCTTCGAGTACACCAGCAGGTTCACCAAGACCAAGA
CCCTGTACCAGTTCCTGTTCCTGGCCACATTCATCAACTGCGGCAGGTTCAGCGACATCAAGAACGTGGA
CCCCAAGAGCTTCAAGCTGGTGCAGAACAAGTACCTGGGCGTGATCATTCAGTGCCTGGTGACCGAGACC
AAGACAAGCGTGTCCAGGCACATCTACTTTTTCAGCGCCAGAGGCAGGATCGACCCCCTGGTGTACCTGG
ACGAGTTCCTGAGGAACAGCGAGCCCGTGCTGAAGAGAGTGAACAGGACCGGCAACAGCAGCAGCAACAA
GCAGGAGTACCAGCTGCTGAAGGACAACCTGGTGCGCAGCTACAACAAGGCCCTGAAGAAGAACGCCCCC
TACCCCATCTTCGCTATCAAGAACGGCCCTAAGAGCCACATCGGCAGGCACCTGATGACCAGCTTTCTGA
GCATGAAGGGCCTGACCGAGCTGACAAACGTGGTGGGCAACTGGAGCGACAAGAGGGCCTCCGCCGTGGC
CAGGACCACCTACACCCACCAGATCACCGCCATCCCCGACCACTACTTCGCCCTGGTGTCCAGGTACTAC
GCCTACGACCCCATCAGCAAGGAGATGATCGCCCTGAAGGACGAGACCAACCCCATCGAGGAGTGGCAGC
ACATCGAGCAGCTGAAGGGCAGCGCCGAGGGCAGCATCAGATACCCCGCCTGGAACGGCATCATCAGCCA
GGAGGTGCTGGACTACCTGAGCAGCTACATCAACAGGCGGATCTGAGCTAGCGGCGCCTAGCCGGTCATC
CTTTTGACGATTCCAGTCCCGAGGATAACCTCCTCTCGGGATTGGGGGGAATCTTTGGATCCAGTAGTCC
TCCTTGAACTCCGTCCAACAGGGCAGATTCAAGAGTCATAAGACTTTCATTAATCATTTCAGTTGATCAG
ACATGGTCGTGTAGATTCTCTTAATACGGGAGATCTTCTAGCAGTTTCAGTGACCAACGGTGCTTTCATT
CTCCAGGAACTGATACCAAAGGTTGTGGACAGGCCAAGGGGTACTTCGGATGACTCTGTGCTTGGGCACA
GAAAGAGGTCGTAGTGTGCCCCCCGATAGCGGACTCGACATGAATCAACTAAGAAAGGCAATCTGCCTCC
CATGATGGACATAAGCAATAGTTCACAACCATCTTGCATCTCAGTGAAGTGTACATAACTATTGAGGGCT
GGGTCATCTAAGCATTTCAGTCGAGAAAAAAACTGTAGACCAAAAGAACAACTAGCAACACTTCTCATCC
AGAGACCCATATCAAGATGCTAGATCCGGGAGAGGTTTATGATGACCCTATTGATCCAATTGAGTCAGAG
GCTGAACCCAGAGGAACCCCCACTGTCCCCAACATCTTGAGGAACTCCGACTACAATCTCAATTCTCCTT
TGATAGAGGATCCTGCCAAACTAATGTTAGAATGGTTGAAGACAGGGAACAGACCTTATCGGATGACTTT
GACAGACAATTGCTCCAGGTCTTACAAAGTTTTGAAAGATTATTTCAAGAAAGTAGATTTGGGTTCTCTC
AAAGTGGGCGGAACTGCTGCACAGTCAATGGTTTCTCTCTGGTTGTGTGGTGCCCACTCTGAATCAAACA
GGAGCCGGAGATGTATAACCGACTTGGCCCATTTCTATTCCAAGTCATCCCCCATAGAGAAGCTATTGAA
TTGTACGCTAGGAAACAGAGGCCTGAGAATCCCACCAGAGGGGGTGTTAAATTGCCTCGAGAGGGTCAAT
TATGACAAGGCATTTGGGAGGTATCTGGCCAACACGTATTCCTCTTACTTGTTTTTCCATGTAATCACCT
TATACATGAATGCCTTAGACTGGGAAGAGGAAAAGACCATCCTGGCATTATGGAAAGATATAACCTCAGT
GGATACCGAGAAGGACTTGGTCAAATTCAAAGATCAAATATGGGGACTGTTGATTGTGACAAAGGACTTT
GTTTACTCTCAGAGTTCAAACTGTCTTTTTGACAGAAACTACACACTGATGCTAAAGGATCTTTTCTTGT
CTCGATTCAACTCCTTAATGATTCTGCTTTCTCCCCCTGAGCCCCGATACTCAGATGACTTAATATCTCA
GCTGTGCCAGCTATACATCGCTGGGGATCAAGTCTTGTCCATGTGTGGGAACTCCGGCTATGAAGTCATC
AAAATATTGGAGCCATATGTCGTGAACAGTTTGGTCCAGAGGGCAGAGAAGTTTAGGCCTCTCATCCACC
CCTTGGGAGACTTTCCTATGTTCATAAAAGACAAGGTGAATCAACTTGAAGGGACTTTTGGTCCCAGTGC
AAAGAGGTTTTTTAGGGTTTTAGATCAATTCGACAACATACATGACTTAGTATTTGTGTATGGCTGTTAC
AGACATTGGGGGCACCCCTATATAGATTATCGGAAGGGTCTGTCGAAACTATATGATCAAGTTCACATTA
AGAAAGTAATAGATAAGTCCTACCAGGAGTGTTTAGCAAGTGACTTGGCCAGAAGGATCCTCAGATGGGG
ATTTGACAAGTACTCCAAATGGTATCTAGATTCGAGATTCCTTGCCCGAGACCACCCCTTGACTCCTTAT
GTCAAGACCCAAACATGGCCACCCAAACATATAGTAGACTTGGTGGGGGACACATGGCATAAGCTCCCGA
TCACGCAGATCTTTGAAATTCCTGAATCAATGGACCCGTCAGAGATACTGGATGACAAATCACATTCTTT
CACCAGAACAAGGTTAGCTTCTTGGCTGTCAGAGAACCGAGGGGGGCCTGTTCCTAGCGAGAAGGTCATT
ATCACGGCCCTGTCTAAGCCACCTGTCAATCCCCGAGAGTTTTTGAAATCTATAGACCTCGGAGGATTGC
CAGATGAGGATTTGATAATTGGCCTCAAACCAAAGGAACGGGAGTTGAAGATCGAGGGCCGATTCTTTGC
TCTAATGTCATGGAATCTAAGATTATATTTTGTCATCACCGAAAAGCTCTTGGCCAACTACATTTTGCCA
CTTTTTGACGCACTGACTATGACAGACAACCTGAACAAGGTGTTCAAAAAGTTGATCGACAGGGTCACCG
GGCAAGGGCTTTTGGACTATTCTAGGGTCACATACGCATTTCACCTGGACTATGAGAAATGGAACAATCA
TCAAAGATTGGAGTCAACAGAGGATGTATTCTCTGTCCTAGATCAGGTGTTTGGATTGAAGAGGGTGTTT
TCTAGAACACACGAGTTTTTTCAGAAGTCCTGGATCTATTATTCAGACAGATCAGACCTCATTGGGTTAT
GGGAGGACCAAATATATTGCTTGGATATGTCTAACGGCCCAACCTGCTGGAATGGCCAAGATGGCGGGCT
AGAGGGCTTGCGGCAGAAGGGCTGGAGTCTAGTCAGTTTATTAATGATAGATAGAGAATCTCAAACCAGG
AACACAAGAACCAAGATACTAGCTCAAGGAGACAACCAGGTTCTGTGTCCTACATACATGTTGTCACCGG
GATTGTCTCAAGAGGGGCTTCTCTATGAGTTAGAGAGCATATCAAGGAATGCACTCTCAATATACCGAGC
TATCGAGGAAGGAGCATCTAAGCTGGGGCTGATCATCAAGAAGGAAGAGACCATGTGTAGTTATGACTTT
CTCATATATGGGAAGACCCCCTTATTTCGAGGCAACATATTGGTGCCTGAATCCAAAAGATGGGCCCGAG
TCTCTTGCATCTCTAACGACCAAATAGTCAACCTCGCCAATATAATGTCGACAGTATCCACCAATGCGCT
GACAGTGGCACAACACTCTCAATCTCTGATCAAACCTATGAGGGATTTTCTGCTCATGTCAGTACAGGCA
GTTTTCCACTACCTGTTGTTTAGCCCAATCCTAAAAGGCAGAGTTTATAAGATTCTGAGTGCTGAAGGGG
AGAGCTTTCTCCTAGCCATGTCGCGGATAATCTACCTAGATCCTTCTTTGGGAGGGGTGTCTGGAATGTC
TCTCGGGAGGTTCCATATACGTCAGTTCTCAGACCCTGTCTCTGAAGGGTTGTCATTCTGGAGAGAGATC
TGGTTAGGCTCTCATGAGTCCTGGATTCACGCGTTGTGTCAGGAGGCCGGGAACCCCGATCTTGGAGAGA
GAACACTCGAGAGCTTCACTCGCCTTTTAGAAGATCCTACTACCTTAAATATCAAAGGAGGGGCCAGCCC
TACCATTCTACTCAAGGATGCTATCAGAAAGGCTCTGTACGACGAGGTGGACAAGGTGGAAAATTCAGAG
TTTCGAGAGGCAATCCTGCTGTCCAAGACCCATAGAGATAACTTTATACTCTTTTTAAAATCTGTTGAGC
CTCTGTTCCCTCGATTTCTCAGTGAGCTCTTCAGTTCGTCTTTCTTGGGAATACCGGAGTCAATCATTGG
ACTGATACAAAACTCCCGGACAATAAGAAGGCAGTTTAGAAAGAGTCTCTCAAGAACTTTAGAAGAGTCC
TTCTACAACTCAGAGATCCACGGGATTAATCGGATAACCCAGACACCTCAAAGGGTCGGAAGGGTGTGGC
CTTGCTCTTCAGAGAGGGCGGATCTACTTAGGGAGATCTCTTGGGGGAGGAAAGTGGTAGGCACGACAGT
TCCTCACCCTTCCGAGATGTTGGAGTTGTTTCCCAAATCCTCCATTTCCTGCACTTGTGGAGCAACAGGG
GGAGGCAATCCTAGAGTCTCTGTATCAGTACTCCCGTCCTTCGATCAGTCATTTTTCTCACGGGGCCCCC
TAAAGGGATACTTGGGCTCGTCCACCTCTATGTCAACCCAGCTATTCCATGCATGGGAAAAAGTCACTAA
TGTTCATGTGGTGAAAAGGGCTCTATCGTTAAAAGAATCTATAAACTGGTTCATCAATAGGAATTCCAAT
TTGGCTCAAACTCTAATTGGAAACATCATGTCTCTGACAGGCCCTGACTTCCCTCTAGAAGAGGCCCCTG
TTTTCAAACGGACAGGGTCAGCCTTGCATAGGTTCAAGTCTGCCAGATACAGCGAAGGAGGGTATTCTTC
TGTTTGCCCTAACCTTCTCTCCCATATCTCTGTTAGTACAGACACTATGTCTGATTTGACCCAAAACGGG
AAGAACTATGATTTCATGTTTCAGCCATTGATGCTTTATGCGCAAACATGGACATCGGAACTGGTACAGA
GGGATACAAGACTTAGAGACTCCACGTTTCACTGGCACCTTCGGTGCAACAGATGTGTGAGGCCCATTGA
TGATATAACACTGGAAACTTCTCAGATCTTCGAGTTCCCGGATGTGTCAAAAAGGATATCCAGGATGGTT
TCTGGAGCTGTCCCTCAATTTCAGAAGCTTCCTGATATCCGTCTAAGACCAGGTGATTTTGAATCCCTAA
GTGGTAGAGAAAAGTCTCGCCATATAGGGTCAGCTCAGGGGCTCTTATACTCAATCTTAGTAGCAATTCA
CGACTCAGGATACAATGATGGGACCATCTTCCCTGTCAACATATACGGCAAAGTTTCCCCCAGAGACTAT
TTGAGAGGGCTTGCAAGAGGGATCTTGATAGGGTCCTCGATTTGCTTCTTGACACGAATGACAAATATTA
ACATTAACAGACCTCTTGAATTGATCTCAGGGGTAATTTCCTATATTCTCCTGAGGCTGGATAATCATCC
CTCTCTGTATATAATGCTCAGAGAACCGTCTCTTAGAGGAGAAATATTCTCTATCCCTCAGAAAATCCCC
GCCGCTTACCCAACCACTATGAGAGAAGGCAACAGATCGATTTTGTGTTACCTCCAACACGTGCTACGCT
ATGAGCGAGAGGCAATCACGGCGTCCCCGGAGAATGACTGGCTGTGGATCTTCTCAGACTTCAGAAGTGT
GAAAATGACGTACTTGACCCTCATTACTTACCAGTCTCACCTCCTACTCCAGAGGGTTGAGAGAAACTTG
TCTAAGAGTATGAGAGCTACTCTGCGACAAATGGGTTCCTTAATGAGGCAAGTGCTGGGTGGGCACGGAG
AAGATACCTTGGAGTCAGACGATGACATTCAACGATTACTAAAAGACTCTTTGCGAAAGACAAGGTGGGT
GGATCAAGAGGTGCGCCATGCAGCTAGAACCATGAATGGAGATTACAGCCCCGACAAGAAAGTATCCCGT
AAGGTAGGATGTTCAGAATGGGTCTGCTCTGCTCAACAGATTGCCGTCTCCACCTCAGCCAACCCGGCCC
CTGTCTCAGAGCTTGACATTAGGGCCCTCTCTAAGCGGTTTCAAAACCCCTTGATCTCGGGCCTGAGAGT
GGTTCAGTGGGCAACCGGTGCCCATTATAAGCTTAAGCCTATTCTAGATGATCTAAATGTTTTCCCATCT
CTCTGTCTTGTAATTGGAGACGGGTCAGGGGGAATATCAAGGGCAGTTCTCAACATGTTTCCAGATTCTA
AGCTTGTGTTCAACAGCCTATTGGAGGTGAATGATCTGATGGCTTCCGGAACACATCCACTGCCTCCTTC
AGCAATCATGAGTGGAGGAGATGACATCATCTCCAGAGTGATAGACTTTGACTCAATATGGGAGAAACCG
TCCGACCTGAGGAACTCGGCCACCTGGAGATACTTCCAGTCGGTTCAAAAACAGGTCAACATGTCGTATG
ACCTCATTATTTGTGATGCAGAAGTTACTGATATTGCATCTATCAACCGGATAACTCTGTTGATGTCTGA
TTTCGCATTGTCTATAGATGGACCACTTTATCTGGTCTTCAAAACTTACGGGACTATGCTAGTAAACCCG
GACTATAAAGCTATTCAACATCTGTCAAGAGCGTTCCCTTCGGTCACAGGGTTTGTAACCCAAGTAACTT
CATCCTTTTCTTCTGAGCTATACCTCCGGTTCTCTAAACGAGGAAAGTTTTTCAGGGACGCCGAGTACTT
GACCTCTTCCACCCTTCGAGAGATGAGCCTTGTGTTGTTCAATTGCAGCAGCCCCAAAAGTGAGATGCAG
AGAGCTCGTTCCTTAAACTATCAAGACCTGGTAAGGGGATTTCCTGAAGAGATCATATCAAATCCTTACA
ACGAAATGATCATAACTCTGATTGACAATGATGTAGAGTCCTTCCTAGTCCACAAGATGGTGGATGATCT
TGAGCTACAGAGGGGAACTCTGTCTAAAGTGGCTATCATTATATCCATCATGATCGTTTTTTCCAATAGA
GTCTTCAACATTTCCAAACCTTTGACTGACCCCTTGTTCTATCCACCGTCTGATCCTAAAATCCTGAGGC
ACTTCAACATATGTTGCAGTACTATGATGTATCTATCTACCGCTTTAGGCGACGTCCCTAACTTCGCAAG
ACTTCATGACCTGTATAACAGACCTATAACTTGTTACTTCAGAAAACAAGTTATTCGAGGGAATATTTAT
CTATCTTGGAGTTGGTCCGATGATACCCCAGTGTTCAAGAGAGTAGCCTGTAATTCTAGCTTGAGTCTGT
CATCTCACTGGATCAGGTTGATCTACAAGATAGTGAAGACTACCAGACTCATTGGCAGCATAAAAGACCT
ATCAGGAGAGGTAGAACGACATCTTCATGGGTATAACAGATGGATCACCCTCGAGGATATCCGATCTAGA
TCATCCCTACTAGATTACAGTTGTTTGTAAGCCGGATATTACCGAAAGCCTGTGCATGCTAAAATTCTTG
TATGATGCATCTTGAAAAAAACAAGATCTTGAATCCGGACCTCTGGTTGTTTGATTGTTTTTTCCATCTT
TATTGTTTTTTTGTTAAGCGTGGGTCGGCATGGCATCTCCACCTCCTCGCGGTCCGACCTGGGCATCCGA
AGGAGGACGCACGTCCACTCGGATGGCTAAGGGAGGGGCGGGGATCCGGCTGCTAACAAAGCCCGAAAGG
AAGCTGAGTTGGCTGCTGCCACCGCTGAGCAATAACTAGCATAACCCCTTGGGGCCTCTAAACGGGTCTT
GAGGGGTTTTTTGCTGAAAGTCGCGCTTGGCGTAATCATGGTCATAGCTGTTTCCTGTGTGAAATTGTTA
TCCGCTCACAATTCCACACAACATACGAGCCGGAAGCATAAAGTGTAAAGCCTGGGGTGCCTAATGAGTG
AGCTAACTCACATTAATTGCGTTGCGCTCACTGCCCGCTTTCCAGTCGGGAAACCTGTCGTGCCAGCTGC
ATTAATGAATCGGCCAACGCGCGGGGAGAGGCGGTTTGCGTATTGGGCGCTCTTCCGCTTCCTCGCTCAC
TGACTCGCTGCGCTCGGTCGTTCGGCTGCGGCGAGCGGTATCAGCTCACTCAAAGGCGGTAATACGGTTA
TCCACAGAATCAGGGGATAACGCAGGAAAGAACATGTGAGCAAAAGGCCAGCAAAAGGCCAGGAACCGTA
AAAAGGCCGCGTTGCTGGCGTTTTTCCATAGGCTCCGCCCCCCTGACGAGCATCACAAAAATCGACGCTC
AAGTCAGAGGTGGCGAAACCCGACAGGACTATAAAGATACCAGGCGTTTCCCCCTGGAAGCTCCCTCGTG
CGCTCTCCTGTTCCGACCCTGCCGCTTACCGGATACCTGTCCGCCTTTCTCCCTTCGGGAAGCGTGGCGC
TTTCTCATAGCTCACGCTGTAGGTATCTCAGTTCGGTGTAGGTCGTTCGCTCCAAGCTGGGCTGTGTGCA
CGAACCCCCCGTTCAGCCCGACCGCTGCGCCTTATCCGGTAACTATCGTCTTGAGTCCAACCCGGTAAGA
CACGACTTATCGCCACTGGCAGCAGCCACTGGTAACAGGATTAGCAGAGCGAGGTATGTAGGCGGTGCTA
CAGAGTTCTTGAAGTGGTGGCCTAACTACGGCTACACTAGAAGGACAGTATTTGGTATCTGCGCTCTGCT
GAAGCCAGTTACCTTCGGAAAAAGAGTTGGTAGCTCTTGATCCGGCAAACAAACCACCGCTGGTAGCGGT
GGTTTTTTTGTTTGCAAGCAGCAGATTACGCGCAGAAAAAAAGGATCTCAAGAAGATCCTTTGATCTTTT
CTACGGGGTCTGACGCTCAGTGGAACGAAAACTCACGTTAAGGGATTTTGGTCATGAGATTATCAAAAAG
GATCTTCACCTAGATCCTTTTAAATTAAAAATGAAGTTTTAAATCAATCTAAAGTATATATGAGTAAACT
TGGTCTGACAGTTACCAATGCTTAATCAGTGAGGCACCTATCTCAGCGATCTGTCTATTTCGTTCATCCA
TAGTTGCCTGACTCCCCGTCGTGTAGATAACTACGATACGGGAGGGCTTACCATCTGGCCCCAGTGCTGC
AATGATACCGCGAGACCCACGCTCACCGGCTCCAGATTTATCAGCAATAAACCAGCCAGCCGGAAGGGCC
GAGCGCAGAAGTGGTCCTGCAACTTTATCCGCCTCCATCCAGTCTATTAATTGTTGCCGGGAAGCTAGAG
TAAGTAGTTCGCCAGTTAATAGTTTGCGCAACGTTGTTGCCATTGCTACAGGCATCGTGGTGTCACGCTC
GTCGTTTGGTATGGCTTCATTCAGCTCCGGTTCCCAACGATCAAGGCGAGTTACATGATCCCCCATGTTG
TGCAAAAAAGCGGTTAGCTCCTTCGGTCCTCCGATCGTTGTCAGAAGTAAGTTGGCCGCAGTGTTATCAC
TCATGGTTATGGCAGCACTGCATAATTCTCTTACTGTCATGCCATCCGTAAGATGCTTTTCTGTGACTGG
TGAGTACTCAACCAAGTCATTCTGAGAATAGTGTATGCGGCGACCGAGTTGCTCTTGCCCGGCGTCAATA
CGGGATAATACCGCGCCACATAGCAGAACTTTAAAAGTGCTCATCATTGGAAAACGTTCTTCGGGGCGAA
AACTCTCAAGGATCTTACCGCTGTTGAGATCCAGTTCGATGTAACCCACTCGTGCACCCAACTGATCTTC
AGCATCTTTTACTTTCACCAGCGTTTCTGGGTGAGCAAAAACAGGAAGGCAAAATGCCGCAAAAAAGGGA
ATAAGGGCGACACGGAAATGTTGAATACTCATACTCTTCCTTTTTCAATATTATTGAAGCATTTATCAGG
GTTATTGTCTCATGAGCGGATACATATTTGAATGTATTTAGAAAAATAAACAAATAGGGGTTCCGCGCAC
ATTTCCCCGAAAAGTGCCACCTG
[124 nt withheld, positions 14024-14147]
C
[91 nt withheld, positions 14149-14239]
A
[49 nt withheld, positions 14241-14289]
CCTTTGACGTTGGAGTCCACGTTCTTT
[37 nt withheld, positions 14317-14353]
ACCCTATCTCGGTCTATTCTTTTGATTTATAAGGGATTTTGCCGATTTCGGCCTATTGGTTAAAAAATGA
GCTGATTTAACAAAAATTTAACGCGAATTTTAACAAAATATTAACGCTTACAATTTCCATTCGCCATTCA
GGCTGCGCAACTGTTGGGAAGGGCGATCGGTGCGGGCCTCTTCGCTATTACGCCAGCTGGCGAAAGGGGG
ATGTGCTGCAAGGCGATTAAGTTGGGTAACGCCAGGGTTTTCCCAGTCACGACGTTGTAAAACGACGGCC
AGTGAGCGCGCCTAGTTATTAATAGTAATCAATTACGGGGTCATTAGTTCATAGCCCATATATGGAGTTC
CGCGTTACATAACTTACGGTAAATGGCCCGCCTGGCTGACCGCCCAACGACCCCCGCCCATTGACGTCAA
TAATGACGTATGTTCCCATAGTAACGCCAATAGGGACTTTCCATTGACGTCAATGGGTGGAGTATTTACG
GTAAACTGCCCACTTGGCAGTACATCAAGTGTATCATATGCCAAGTACGCCCCCTATTGACGTCAATGAC
GGTAAATGGCCCGCCTGGCATTATGCCCAGTACATGACCTTATGGGACTTTCCTACTTGGCAGTACATCT
ACGTATTAGTCATCGCTATTACCATGGTGATGCGGTTTTGGCAGTACATCAATGGGCGTGGATAGCGGTT
TGACTCACGGGGATTTCCAAGTCTCCACCCCATTGACGTCAATGGGAGTTTGTTTTGGCACCAAAATCAA
CGGGACTTTCCAAAATGTCGTAACAACTCCGCCCCATTGACGCAAATGGGCGGTAGGCGTGTACGGTGGG
AGGTCTATATAAGCAGAGCTCTCTGGCTAACTAGAGAACCCACTGCTTACTGGCTTATCGAAATTAATAC
GACTCACTATAGGGAGACCCAAGCTGGCTAGATTAAGCGTCTGATGAGTCCGTGAGGACGAAACCCGGCG
TACCGGGTC
Features (pLannotate 1.2.2; 22 found; start..end, strand, type, name):
     71..1420    +  CDS            N: NCAP_RABVH - Experimental evidence at protein level: Swiss-Prot protein existence level 1. Encapsidates the genome in a ratio of one protein N per nine ribonucleotides, protecting it from nucleases. If expressed without protein P it binds non-specifically RNA and therefore can bind it's own mRNA. Interaction with protein P abolishes any non-specific RNA binding, and prevents phosphorylation. The soluble N-P complex encapsidates specifically the genomic RNA, with protein N protecting the genome like a pearl necklace. The encapsidated genomic RNA is termed the nucleocapsid (NC) and serves as tem
   1514..2404    +  CDS            P: PHOSP_RABVC - Experimental evidence at protein level: Swiss-Prot protein existence level 1. Non catalytic polymerase cofactor and regulatory protein that plays a role in viral transcription and replication. Stabilizes the RNA polymerase L to the N-RNA template and binds the soluble protein N, preventing it from encapsidating non-genomic RNA. Also inhibits host IFN-alpha and IFN-beta signaling by binding and retaining phosphorylated STAT1 in the cytoplasm or by inhibiting the DNA binding of STAT1 in the nucleus. Might be involved, through interaction with host dynein, in intracellular microtubu
   2496..3101    +  CDS            M: MATRX_RABVH - Experimental evidence at protein level: Swiss-Prot protein existence level 1. Plays a major role in assembly, budding and uncoating of virion after membrane fusion. Completely covers the ribonucleoprotein coil and keep it in condensed bullet-shaped form. Inhibits viral transcription and stimulates replication. Plays a major role in early induction of TRAIL-mediated apoptosis in infected neurons. From Rabies virus (strain HEP-Flury) (RABV).
   3325..4596    +  CDS            FLPo: nuclear-targeted site-specific recombinase FLPo is a mouse codon-optimized fusion between the SV40 nuclear localization signal and a thermostable version of the Saccharomyces cerevisiae site-specific recombinase FLP. Recombination occurs at FRT sequences.
   5127..11507   +  CDS            L: L_RABVH - Experimental evidence at protein level: Swiss-Prot protein existence level 1. RNA-directed RNA polymerase that catalyzes the replication of viral genomic RNA. The template is composed of the viral RNA tightly encapsidated by the nucleoprotein (N). The replicase mode is dependent on intracellular N protein concentration. In this mode, the polymerase replicates the whole viral genome without recognizing transcriptional signals, and the replicated genome is not caped or polyadenylated. From Rabies virus (strain HEP-Flury) (RABV).
  11639..11731   +  ncRNA          HDV ribozyme: Accession: RF00094 - Hepatitis delta virus ribozyme
  11739..11788   +  CDS            SET1 (fragment): solubility-enhancement tag derived from T7 phage gene 10B
  11796..11843   +  terminator     T7 terminator: transcription terminator for bacteriophage T7 RNA polymerase
  11893..11915   -  protein_bind   lac operator (fragment): The lac repressor binds to the lac operator to inhibit transcription in E. coli. This inhibition can be relieved by adding lactose or isopropyl-β-D-thiogalactopyranoside (IPTG). lac repressor encoded by lacI
  11919..11949   -  promoter       lac promoter: promoter for the E. coli lac operon
  11964..11985   -  protein_bind   CAP binding site: CAP binding activates transcription in the presence of cAMP. E. coli catabolite activator protein
  11998..12090   -  CDS            lacI (fragment): lac repressor; lacI; The lac repressor binds to the lac operator to inhibit transcription in E. coli. This inhibition can be relieved by adding lactose or isopropyl-β-D-thiogalactopyranoside (IPTG).
  12273..12861   -  rep_origin     ori: high-copy-number ColE1/pMB1/pBR322/pUC origin of replication
  13032..13892   -  CDS            AmpR: β-lactamase; bla; confers resistance to ampicillin, carbenicillin, and related antibiotics
  13893..13997   -  promoter       AmpR promoter: bla
  14024..14452   +  rep_origin     f1 ori (sequence partly withheld): f1 bacteriophage origin of replication; arrow indicates direction of (+) strand synthesis
  14483..14638   -  CDS            lacZα (fragment): LacZα fragment of β-galactosidase; lacZ fragment
  14706..15009   +  enhancer       CMV enhancer: human cytomegalovirus immediate early enhancer
  15010..15213   +  promoter       CMV promoter: human cytomegalovirus (CMV) immediate early promoter
  15209..15242   +  LTR            5' LTR (truncated) (fragment): truncated 5' long terminal repeat (LTR) from HIV-1
  15258..15276   +  promoter       T7 promoter: promoter for bacteriophage T7 RNA polymerase
  15302..15327   +  misc_RNA       sTRSV HHRz (fragment): hammerhead ribozyme from the tobacco ringspot virus satellite RNA (Khvorova et al., 2003)
