[The description below was written by a language model from this plasmid's Addgene catalogue record, the feature table of its GenBank file and pLannotate feature annotations shown in this document.]
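Description:
RabV CVS-N2c(deltaG)-FlpO is a 15.3 kb full-length cDNA genome plasmid for rescuing glycoprotein-deleted rabies virus of the CVS-N2c strain, catalogued as a neurotropic virus vector. The bacterial portion carries a ColE1/pUC-type origin, an f1 origin and an ampicillin resistance gene with its own promoter. Although the origin is annotated as a high-copy type, the record lists the plasmid as low copy and specifies recombination-deficient strains, as is common for large viral genome clones. Small lac promoter/operator, lacI, lacZα and HIV-1 LTR fragments in the feature table appear to be backbone remnants with no stated function.

The viral cassette encodes N, P, M and L in their natural order. The G gene position between M and L is occupied by FLPo, a mouse codon-optimised, thermostable, SV40 NLS-tagged Flp recombinase acting at FRT sites. FLPo would therefore be expressed as a viral transcription unit rather than from a conventional promoter. Upstream of the genome lie a CMV enhancer/promoter and a T7 promoter followed by a hammerhead ribozyme fragment. Downstream are an HDV ribozyme and a T7 terminator. This arrangement lets the genome-length RNA be transcribed by cellular Pol II or T7 polymerase and trimmed by the ribozymes to exact viral ends, as required for encapsidation and replication.

Because G is absent, recovered virus cannot spread unless glycoprotein is supplied in trans, which is the basis of restricted retrograde transsynaptic tracing. The stated purpose is delivering FlpO for circuit mapping and genetic manipulation, for example by recombining FRT-dependent alleles or reporters in infected neurons. The accompanying GenBank record covers only 740 bp and has no annotated features, so this description rests on the full-sequence feature table.
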