Addgene plasmid #73473: RabV CVS-N2c(deltaG)-FlpO
Purpose: Expresses FlpO for circuit mapping and genetic manipulation
Depositing lab: Thomas Jessell. Depositing organization: Columbia University. Publication: Rabies Virus CVS-N2c Strain Enhances Retrograde Synaptic Transfer and Neuronal Viability. Reardon TR, Murray AJ, Turi GF, Wirblich C, Croce KR, Schnell MJ, Jessell TM, Losonczy A. Neuron. 2016 Jan 19. pii: S0896-6273(16)00005-2. doi: 10.1016/j.neuron.2016.01.004. PubMed 26804990.
Backbone
  Vector backbone: Rabies CVS N2c(deltaG)
  Backbone manufacturer: Matthias J. Schnell, Thomas Jefferson University
  Backbone size w/o insert (bp): 14070
  Total vector size (bp): 15342
  Vector type: Neurotropic virus
Growth in bacteria
  Bacterial resistance: Ampicillin, 100 μg/mL
  Growth temperature: 37°C
  Growth strain: NEB Stable
  Growth instructions: Can also be grown in Stbl2 or Stbl3
  Copy number: Low Copy
Gene/Insert
  Gene/Insert name: FlpO
  Insert size (bp): 1281
Terms and licenses: Academic/Nonprofit Terms; Industry Terms: Not Available to Industry
How to cite: RabV CVS-N2c(deltaG)-FlpO was a gift from Thomas Jessell (Addgene plasmid # 73473 ; http://n2t.net/addgene:73473 ; RRID:Addgene_73473)
