LOCUS       Exported 740 bp ds-DNA linear SYN 21-MAY-2021
DEFINITION  Expresses FlpO for circuit mapping and genetic manipulation.
ACCESSION   .
VERSION     .
KEYWORDS    RabV CVS-N2c(deltaG)-FlpO
SOURCE      synthetic DNA construct
  ORGANISM  synthetic DNA construct
REFERENCE   1 (bases 1 to 740)
  AUTHORS   Reardon TR, Murray AJ, Turi GF, Wirblich C, Croce KR, Schnell MJ,
            Jessell TM, Losonczy A
  TITLE     Rabies Virus CVS-N2c Strain Enhances Retrograde Synaptic Transfer
            and Neuronal Viability.
  JOURNAL   Neuron. 2016 Jan 19. pii: S0896-6273(16)00005-2. doi:
            10.1016/j.neuron.2016.01.004.
  PUBMED    26804990
REFERENCE   2 (bases 1 to 740)
  AUTHORS   .
  TITLE     Direct Submission
  JOURNAL   Exported May 21, 2021 from SnapGene Server 1.1.58
            http://www.snapgene.com
FEATURES             Location/Qualifiers
     source          1..740
                     /organism="synthetic DNA construct"
                     /mol_type="other DNA"
ORIGIN
        1 ttttgagcct cttggatgtg aaaaaaacta ttaacatccc tcaaaagacc ccgggaaagc
       61 caccatgagc cagttcgaca tcctgtgcaa gacccccccc aaggtgctgg tgcggcagtt
      121 cgtggagaga ttcgagaggc ccagcggcga gaagatcgcc agctgtgccg ccgagctgac
      181 ctacctgtgc tggatgatca cccacaacgg caccgccatc aagagggcca ccttcatgag
      241 ctacaacacc atcatcagca acagcctgag cttcgacatc gtgaacaaga gcctgcagtt
      301 caagtacaag acccagaagg ccaccatcct ggaggccagc ctgaagaagc tgatccccgc
      361 ctgggagttc accatcatcc cttacaacgg ccagaagcac cagagcgaca tcaccgacat
      421 cgtgtccagc ctgcagctgc agttcgagag cagcgaggag gccgacaagg gcaacagcca
      481 cagcaagaag atgctgaagg ccctgctgtc cgagggcgag agcatctggg agatcaccga
      541 gaagatcctg aacagcttcg agtacaccag caggttcacc aagaccaaga ccctgtacca
      601 gttcctgttc ctggccacat tcatcaactg cggcaggttc agcgacatca agaacgtgga
      661 ccccaagagc ttcaagctgg tgcagaacaa gtacctgggc gtgatcattc agtgcctggt
      721 gaccgagacc aagacaagcg
//
