>Addgene plasmid #73473 | RabV CVS-N2c(deltaG)-FlpO | depositor partial sequence | sequence record 136052 | FlpO cloned into 5'XmaI/3'NheI
AAAGCCACCATGAGCCAGTTCGACATCCTGTGCAAGACCCCCCCCAAGGTGCTGGTGCGGCAGTTCGTGG
AGAGATTCGAGAGGCCCAGCGGCGAGAAGATCGCCAGCTGTGCCGCCGAGCTGACCTACCTGTGCTGGAT
GATCACCCACAACGGCACCGCCATCAAGAGGGCCACCTTCATGAGCTACAACACCATCATCAGCAACAGC
CTGAGCTTCGACATCGTGAACAAGAGCCTGCAGTTCAAGTACAAGACCCAGAAGGCCACCATCCTGGAGG
CCAGCCTGAAGAAGCTGATCCCCGCCTGGGAGTTCACCATCATCCCTTACAACGGCCAGAAGCACCAGAG
CGACATCACCGACATCGTGTCCAGCCTGCAGCTGCAGTTCGAGAGCAGCGAGGAGGCCGACAAGGGCAAC
AGCCACAGCAAGAAGATGCTGAAGGCCCTGCTGTCCGAGGGCGAGAGCATCTGGGAGATCACCGAGAAGA
TCCTGAACAGCTTCGAGTACACCAGCAGGTTCACCAAGACCAAGACCCTGTACCAGTTCCTGTTCCTGGC
CACATTCATCAACTGCGGCAGGTTCAGCGACATCAAGAACGTGGACCCCAAGAGCTTCAAGCTGGTGCAG
AACAAGTACCTGGGCGTGATCATTCAGTGCCTGGTGACCGAGACCAAGACAAGCGTGTCCAGGCACATCT
ACTTTTTCAGCGCCAGAGGCAGGATCGACCCCCTGGTGTACCTGGACGAGTTCCTGAGGAACAGCGAGCC
CGTGCTGAAGAGAGTGAACAGGACCGGCAACAGCAGCAGCAACAAGCAGGAGTACCAGCTGCTGAAGGAC
AACCTGGTGCGCAGCTACAACAAGGCCCTGAAGAAGAACGCCCCCTACCCCATCTTCGCTATCAAGAACG
GCCCTAAGAGCCACATCGGCAGGCACCTGATGACCAGCTTTCTGAGCATGAAGGGCCTGACCGAGCTGAC
AAACGTGGTGGGCAACTGGAGCGACAAGAGGGCCTCCGCCGTGGCCAGGACCACCTACACCCACCAGATC
ACCGCCATCCCCGACCACTACTTCGCCCTGGTGTCCAGGTACTACGCCTACGACCCCATCAGCAAGGAGA
TGATCGCCCTGAAGGACGAGACCAACCCCATCGAGGAGTGGCAGCACATCGAGCAGCTGAAGGGCAGCGC
CGAGGGCAGCATCAGATACCCCGCCTGGAACGGCATCATCAGCCAGGAGGTGCTGGACTACCTGAGCAGC
TACATCAACAGGCGGATCTGA
