>Addgene plasmid #73473 | RabV CVS-N2c(deltaG)-FlpO | addgene partial sequence | sequence record 146880 | B19L-R 5'-CGATTGGGTCAATAGGGTCA-3'
ATGCTTAGATGACCCAGCCCTCAATAGTTATGTACACTTCACTGAGATGCAAGATGGTTGTGAACTATTG
CTTATGTCCATCATGGGAGGCAGATTGCCTTTCTTAGTTGATTCATGTCGAGTCCGCTATCGGGGGGCAC
ACTACGACCTCTTTCTGTGCCCAAGCACAGAGTCATCCGAAGTACCCCTTGGCCTGTCCACAACCTTTGG
TATCAGTTCCTGGAGAATGAAAGCACCGTTGGTCACTGAAACTGCTAGAAGATCTCCCGTATTAAGAGAA
TCTACACGACCATGTCTGATCAACTGAAATGATTAATGAAAGTCTTATGACTCTTGAATCTGCCCTGTTG
GACGGAGTTCAAGGAGGACTACTGGATCCAAAGATTCCCCCCAATCCCGAGAGGAGGTTATCCTCGGGAC
TGGAATCGTCAAAAGGATGACCGGCTAGGCGCCGCTAGCTCAGATCCGCCTGTTGATGTAGCTGCTCAGG
TAGTCCAGCACCTCCTGGCTGATGATGCCGTTCCAGGCGGGGTATCTGATGCTGCCCTCGGCGCTGCCCT
TCAGCTGCTCGATGTGCTGCCACTCCTCGATGGGGTTGGTCTCGTCCTTCAGGGCGATCATCTCCTTGCT
GATGGGGTCGTAGGCGTAGTACCTGGACACCA
